Addgene plasmid #52545: pBT312_pH11-U-attP-FRT5-pSV40-Neo-pA-pVasa-PhiC31o-pA-FRT5
Purpose: Targeting vector for homologous recombination in mouse ES cells; Hipp11 locus
Depositing lab: Liqun Luo. Depositing organization: Stanford University. Publication: Site-specific integrase-mediated transgenesis in mice via pronuclear injection. Tasic B, Hippenmeyer S, Wang C, Gamboa M, Zong H, Chen-Tsai Y, Luo L. Proc Natl Acad Sci U S A. 2011 May 10;108(19):7902-7. doi: 10.1073/pnas.1019507108. Epub 2011 Apr 4. PubMed 21464299.
Backbone
  Vector backbone: pHipp11
  Vector type: Mammalian Expression
  Selectable markers: Neomycin (select with G418)
Growth in bacteria
  Bacterial resistance: Ampicillin, 100 μg/mL
  Growth temperature: 30°C
  Growth strain: Stbl2
  Copy number: High Copy
Gene/Insert 1
  Gene/Insert name: PhiC31o attP (full length)
Gene/Insert 2
  Gene/Insert name: Neo
Gene/Insert 3
  Gene/Insert name: PhiC31o integrase
Resource information
  A portion of this plasmid was derived from a plasmid made by: Full length attP from Michele Calos; PhiC31o from Phil Soriano
Terms and licenses: Academic/Nonprofit Terms; Industry Terms: Not Available to Industry
How to cite: pBT312_pH11-U-attP-FRT5-pSV40-Neo-pA-pVasa-PhiC31o-pA-FRT5 was a gift from Liqun Luo (Addgene plasmid # 52545 ; http://n2t.net/addgene:52545 ; RRID:Addgene_52545)
