[The description below was written by a language model from this plasmid's Addgene catalogue record and pLannotate feature annotations shown in this document.]
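Description:
pBT312_pH11-U-attP-FRT5-pSV40-Neo-pA-pVasa-PhiC31o-pA-FRT5 is a roughly 22.3 kb gene-targeting vector built on the pHipp11 backbone for homologous recombination at the Hipp11 (H11) locus in mouse embryonic stem cells. It is propagated in E. coli through a high-copy ColE1/pUC-type origin with ampicillin resistance, and retains pBluescript-style elements (f1 ori, lac promoter/operator and lacZα remnants, T3 and T7 promoters). The annotated fragments of mouse Eif4enif1 coding sequence upstream of the cassette are consistent with genomic sequence in the 5′ homology arm. The region after the cassette that presumably forms the 3′ arm carries almost no annotation. Outside the arms lies a PGK promoter-driven diphtheria toxin A cassette with an SV40 small t intron and bGH polyadenylation signal, which provides negative selection against random integrants.

The payload begins with a full-length phage φC31 attP attachment site. According to the construct name, this is followed by an FRT5-flanked block holding two expression units. The first is an SV40 promoter-driven NeoR gene with an HSV TK poly(A) signal for G418 selection of targeted ES clones; an upstream bacterial bla promoter could also express the marker in E. coli. The second is a mouse codon-optimized φC31 integrase (PhiC31o) under a Vasa promoter, ending in a bGH poly(A) signal. The automated feature table does not annotate the FRT5 sites, the Vasa promoter or the integrase coding sequence, which presumably occupy the large unannotated stretch before that poly(A). Vasa is a germline-expressed gene, so the design suggests germline integrase supply. The flanking FRT5 sites should allow Flp-mediated removal of the selection and integrase units, leaving attP at H11 as a docking site. The associated work concerns integrase-mediated site-specific transgenesis by pronuclear injection.
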