Features (pLannotate 1.2.2; 31 found; start..end, strand, type, name):
    728..859     +  CDS            Eif4enif1 (fragment): 4ET_MOUSE - Also known as Clast4 From Mus musculus (Mouse).
   2209..2553    +  CDS            Eif4enif1 (fragment): 4ET_MOUSE - Also known as Clast4 From Mus musculus (Mouse).
   3012..3182    +  CDS            Eif4enif1 (fragment): 4ET_MOUSE - Also known as Clast4 From Mus musculus (Mouse).
   3683..3919    +  CDS            Eif4enif1 (fragment): 4ET_MOUSE - Also known as Clast4 From Mus musculus (Mouse).
   5252..5351    +  protein_bind   phage φC31 attP: attachment site of phage φC31 phage φC31 integrase
   5521..5625    +  promoter       AmpR promoter: bla
   5627..5984    +  promoter       SV40 promoter: SV40 enhancer and early promoter
   6019..6813    +  CDS            NeoR/KanR: aminoglycoside phosphotransferase from Tn5; aph(3')-II (or nptII); confers resistance to neomycin, kanamycin, and G418 (Geneticin®)
   6834..6986    +  CDS            ble (fragment): BLE_KLEPN - Experimental evidence at protein level: Swiss-Prot protein existence level 1. Binding protein with a strong affinity to the bleomycin family of antibiotics. Binds to CL990; an antimitotic-antibiotic compound. From Klebsiella pneumoniae.
   7045..7092    +  polyA_signal   HSV TK poly(A) signal: herpes simplex virus thymidine kinase polyadenylation signal (Cole and Stacy, 1985)
  14560..14784   +  polyA_signal   bGH poly(A) signal: bovine growth hormone polyadenylation signal
  16785..16802   +  CDS            9xHis (fragment): 9xHis affinity tag
  17805..17838   -  misc_feature   MCS (fragment): pBluescript multiple cloning site
  17843..18336   +  promoter       PGK promoter: mouse phosphoglycerate kinase 1 promoter
  18363..18932   +  CDS            DTA: diphteria toxin Fragment A; Corynebacterium diphtheriae tox
  18935..19007   +  CDS            small t antigen (fragment): SV40 (simian virus 40) small t antigen
  19009..19074   +  intron         small t intron: SV40 (simian virus 40) small t antigen intron
  19148..19372   +  polyA_signal   bGH poly(A) signal: bovine growth hormone polyadenylation signal
  19376..19397   +  promoter       SV40 promoter (fragment): SV40 enhancer and early promoter
  19402..19427   +  misc_feature   MCS (fragment): pBluescript multiple cloning site
  19440..19458   -  promoter       T3 promoter: promoter for bacteriophage T3 RNA polymerase
  19501..19523   -  protein_bind   lac operator (fragment): The lac repressor binds to the lac operator to inhibit transcription in E. coli. This inhibition can be relieved by adding lactose or isopropyl-β-D-thiogalactopyranoside (IPTG). lac repressor encoded by lacI
  19527..19557   -  promoter       lac promoter: promoter for the E. coli lac operon
  19572..19593   -  protein_bind   CAP binding site: CAP binding activates transcription in the presence of cAMP. E. coli catabolite activator protein
  19606..19698   -  CDS            lacI (fragment): lac repressor; lacI; The lac repressor binds to the lac operator to inhibit transcription in E. coli. This inhibition can be relieved by adding lactose or isopropyl-β-D-thiogalactopyranoside (IPTG).
  19881..20469   -  rep_origin     ori: high-copy-number ColE1/pMB1/pBR322/pUC origin of replication
  20640..21500   -  CDS            AmpR: β-lactamase; bla; confers resistance to ampicillin, carbenicillin, and related antibiotics
  21501..21605   -  promoter       AmpR promoter: bla
  21658..22086   -  rep_origin     f1 ori (sequence partly withheld): f1 bacteriophage origin of replication; arrow indicates direction of (+) strand synthesis
  22091..22246   -  CDS            lacZα (fragment): LacZα fragment of β-galactosidase; lacZ fragment
  22254..22272   +  promoter       T7 promoter: promoter for bacteriophage T7 RNA polymerase
>Addgene plasmid #52545 | pBT312_pH11-U-attP-FRT5-pSV40-Neo-pA-pVasa-PhiC31o-pA-FRT5 | depositor full sequence | sequence record 82333 | pBT312_pH11-U-attP-FRT5-pSV40-Neo-pA-pVasa-PhiC31o-pA-FRT5 sequence 22288 bps
CCGGCCGCTTAATTAAGGACTAGAATAGTTCTGTGCTTCAGGACTCCATATGAAACCCTGCACTAAATAT
CCCAAAGGCTCTTGCTTTAGAGAAACTCCAGAAGGAATTTTGTTCATGAGTTAGGCCCTGTCTCATCCTT
TATAAAATTCATTATAAAATTATATAATTTCATTATAAAATAAACAAGAACAAAGGATCCTTAATGGTAA
GTTCTAGTAAGGTGTACGATAATTGAGTTTTCATGTATGTAATTTTAAAAGAAAAATACAAGGAACAAGT
GGAATCATAGGTTCTGAGGTCTCTGAAACATCTCTTCCCCATTACTAAGGTATATTTCCAGCCATGCTCT
TCCCTCTTCTTAGCCCTATTTCAGGGTTGAGAAACATGAGAACACACACAGGCCCATTTTACAGGGTGGC
AAAGATGGATTGAAGTTCTTGGGACAATGACTACTTGCCCCTTTGTGTTCTCTTGTAGTAGCTATAGGTC
AGAACATTAGAATTACCTCTGCCCAAGTAAACAAAATGGGAACTCTTTACCCTGTTGAAGATGGCTTCAC
CTGGTAAAGCTAGGCTTAAGAGCGAGTGCTGCATAGCCCAGTGGTCAAGTGCTCCAAAGCATATGTAAGA
CCCTAGGCTTAATTCCCAGTGTCCTGAAAAGATAAAGCACTGGCTTAGTGTTAGGCAAAGGCACTTGAGT
GTGCTGATCTCTGCCTCTTCTCTGCAGCTTTCTCCTTCCTTCACCCCTACCTCAGTGATCCGGAAGATGT
ATGAAAGCAGAGAGAAAACCAAGGAGGAAATGGCACCTGGAATGGTGGTTCCTGGTGATGGTAAAGAGGA
TACTCAGAAGACCAGCGAAGGTACTGCTGCTTACCTGTGTCAGAACATAGGCATGAGTGACTGCAGTGTC
AGGGAGATGGGTTAGTGAGCTCAAACTTGCTCACTTGACATTGTGGCCAGCCGGGGTAACGATGTGCTTT
AGCTTATGATTCTTACCATCTTTCAAGTTGAATAACAAACTCATTTAGCATATTGATATAGCTCAATTCT
TTTTTTAACGTATTTGTGTATTTGCCTGTGGTATGTCTGCATCATGTGTATCCAGTGCCCAAGGAGGCCA
GAAGAGGGCATCAGAACCTCTAGAATTGTGAGCCACATGTGGGTGCTGGGAAGAGGTCCTCTTCAAGAGT
ATCCAGGTAGATAGGGGGATAGATGCAGGGTTGTTGTTGTTTCTGTTACAGGTTGTTTGTTTTATTTGCA
ACAGGATCTTACTGTGTAGCTGTGGCTAACCTCAAACTCACAGAGATCTACTGGTCTCTGCCTCCCAAGT
CTTAGGATTAAAGGTGCCTCAACTACATGCCTGGCAACTTGTGCTTTTTGTTTTGTAACACTATGTCAGA
GGTTTTTGAGTTATTCCTTTATGCACCGGGAATGCAGCTCAATTGTACTAAGTAGTAGAATACTTGCCAG
CATGTACAAGACCATGGGTTCATGTTCACTCCCCAAGAAAGGAAATGACAACATCAAAAATAATTATTTC
AGCAAAGAATTTGAAGACCTTGGCATCTATGGACTGGAGAGATAGATCAGGGCACTGTTTGCTCTTCCAG
AGGACCTGGGTTCAATTGCCAGCACCCACATGATAGCTCACCTTTTGTGACTTCAGCCCTAGGTGACCTA
GCACCCTCCCCTGGCCTCTGTGAGCACTGAACTCGACAGGCACACAGACATACATACAGGCAAAACACCA
TCCATATACATCATAATATAAGAAAATAAGGTTATAAATAAAATGTGGGCATCTATTCCTAGCTCAAGGC
CTAACTACTCTATGACCATAACTCAACTCCGGGGCTTATGGAGAGTACCAGCTGTGCATCTGTCTACATT
TAAAGCAAATAGATGACTTTCCATGAAAGCATCTAACATGGTTAAGAGGAAAAAAGAGCCGGCATGGTGG
CACACGCCTTTAATCCCAGCACTTGGGAAGCATAGGCAGGTGGATTTCTGAGTTCGAGGCCAGCCTGGTC
TACAAAGTGAGTTCCAGGACAGCCAGGGCTATACAGAGAAACCATGTCTTGAAAAACCAAAAAAAAAAAA
AAGGAAAAAAGAATTGTCAGAATTTTTAAAAGTAAGATTTGCTGGGTTGTTGGGAATTGAAATAAATTGA
TAAAGGATATCAAAATGTCCTGTAAATGAATCCTTACAGAGAACCTGCTGTCATCCAATCCCATACCCAA
TACTGATCAAGACTCTTCTACGACAAATCCTAAGCTTTCAACATTACAGCGGTCTTCATGTTCCACCCCA
CTCTCCCAGACCAGCCGTTATACCAAAGAACAAGATTATCGACCTAAAACAGCAGGAAGGAAAACACCTA
CCTTGGCATCCCCAGTCCCAGGAACACCTTTTCTCCGCCCTACCCACCAAGTTCCCCTTGTCCCTCATGT
TCCTATTGTTCGACCTGCACACCAGCTTCACCCAGGATTAGTCCAAAGGTTGATAGCCCAAGGGGTACAT
CCACAGCATCTTCCAAGTTTGCTCCAAGCTGGTGAGTTTCTGACTGGGTGTGGGCATTGGTTATTGGTCG
TAGTATAAAAATTGCTGCCACTAATTAAATGTTACATTATACTAAGTATTCCAAAAAGATCTTACTAGAT
TTAAATTCTTCTACCTAAGTAGTGAGTCCAATCCAGTCTCACTTCCTTAGCTCACAAAAAGATTAGGAAA
CCTGCCAGACAGTGGTAATACACGCCTTTAATCCCTGCACTCAGGAAGCAGAGGCAGGTGGATCTCTTTG
AGTTCAAGGATAGCCAGGGTACACTAAGGAACCCTGGCTGTGGCGTTCATTTACAATTGTGTCTGTGTAT
GCATATTCATGTACCCTGGTACATGTATGGTGGCAAGTGTTCACCACATCCACCTCCTTGTAAGTATCCA
AATCAACAAAAGTAGTAAACTTTGACATTTTTAGGAACATCTACAACTCATGAGTTTCTTCTTTCTCCCC
ATCAGGTGTGCTTCCTCCTGGGATAGACATGGCTCCTTTACAGGGGCTATCTGGCCCACTCCTGGGTCAA
CCCTTGTACCCTTTGGTCTCTGCTGCTAGTCACCCTCTCCTAAACCCTCGTCCTGGGACCCCTCTGCATT
TGGCGGTGATGCAGCAGCAGCTACAGCGCTCAGGTAAGGTTTAGAAATAGGCCAGGTTAGCTGATCACAC
TGGAAAGTTCTGAGATTTCCAGGAGCAATAGTTATCACTGCCCCTTTGTTTCTTAGGTGTCACTAGAAAA
ACAGGTGAAGTGAACTGACCTGTGCAGTCTCAGGGATTATTACTACTGCAAGGACAGTCGGAGCCAGCCA
TGCTCTAGCTCTGTTTTTCACTTCTTATAAGCCTGAGAATTTTTGCTGAGATGTGAACATGTCAGCCTTG
GTGGGCTTTCTTACGTTGCATTTTCTTACGTTGCATTTTGCACTTTAGGAAGCCTTTGGTTAAATCCTCT
GGTAGACTTCCCATCCCCCAAAGTAACAAACCATTCAAGCAAAGTAGGTCAGAAAATATTGTCAATACTG
AGAACAGGACTTGGGAGTGAGTATCCAAGGGTGGTCTTAGTAGACTTGTGGGGTTCTGTGGGTGAGGTGT
AGAGTAGAGCTACTTTGCTGCACTGACACTCTTCTCTCCATAGTTCTGCATCCTCCAGGCTCTAGTTCCC
AGGCAGCAGCTATCAGCGTTCAGACTCCTCAGAATGTACCCAGCCGGTCGGGCATGCCCCACATGCACTC
CCAGCTGGAGCATCGTACCAGCCAAAGGAGCAGCTCCCCTGTGGGCCTTGCCAAATGGTTTGGCTCAGAT
GTGCTACAGCAGCCTCTGCCCTCCATGCCCACCAAAGTCATCAGTGTAGATGAACTGGAATATAGACAGT
GAAGAGGGCAGGCTGGCTCACCCATACCTGGACCTGTGGTGACACCCTGGTCATGACTCTCATTCCCTCT
TTGTAATGGGCTTTTACATTGGAGCACACTATGTGAAGATGTTTAGGGGATCCACATACCTACCATGATC
TACATTATGACAGAAGGCTGTTAAATCGAATGAACCTACATGGTTCAAATACAAGGGATACAAGATTGTC
AGTCCTGGAAGTCTTTCTTTTATAAAATATGTGAATGAAGTGTTGGTGTCTTCTAGAGGTGACACCTAAG
GGTTCTGAAAAAATAAAATGTATAGACCCTTATGTACAGACCTGTGTATAAACTTTTGTACATACAAATA
GGGTAGCTTTTTTTGAACTTATACATACAGCTGTACATAAAGTAACTATCAGTTAGGCTTGTGTCAACTG
TTTGGATTTTTTTCACTTGAATATTTGGGACTTTTTCTTTTGGTTTATTAAAAGTTACATATGCCACGTG
TGTGAACGATATGGCTGGTACTGTGTTTATTTCTTCCATGAACTAAGACAGTCTAAATGAGTTCCTTTCA
CGTTTTAATTTTACCTTAGGACTTCTGGAATTTCTTCTGCACATAAAGTTCTGATAGCATTAGTTTAAGC
TGGACTAACCCTGAAAGTAGCTTGTGGCAAGTATCAAGGAATCAATATTATACTCTACAAAATCAAAGTT
TACAGAGAAGTCATATAGTAATTTTTCTGAAATTTACTGGCACAATGTTAATCCAGCCTGACTCCAACTA
ATTAATGGTCACATTAATTTAAGTCTTTCCCTTGCCTCTGCTGCATTAGTTTCTCTCAAAATTGTTAACT
TACAACTTGAAGTCTGGTATTATAAATTGAATGTAAAGCATTCTGAAAGATACTATACTGATTGCAGGTT
TTTCAGTCAGGTTCAAGCTAATTTGACCAGTCATTGGATTAATTATGGATCTGGGGCCATAAATGCTATT
TTAATTCCACTATAGAGATTAAAATAAGCCATTCTCCATTTCATAATATTCTATTGGACTTTGACTGCAG
GGGCCTCCAAGTCTTGACAGTAGATTATAATCCTTCAGCTGCCCACTCTACTGGAGGAGGACAAACTGGT
CACTTTTCAGCAAAACCTGGCTGTGGATCAGGGCAGTCTGGTACTTCCAAGCTCATTAGATGCGTTTAAA
TAGGAGATCATGCATCCAGATCTGGTGATAGGTGGCAAGTGGTATTCCGTAAGGATATCGGATCTTTTCT
CGACTAGTACTGACGGACACACCGAAGCCCCGGCGGCAACCCTCAGCGGATGCCCCGGGGCTTCACGTTT
TCCCAGGTCAGAAGCGGTTTTCGGGAGTAGTGCCCCAACTGGGGTAACCTTTGAGTTCTCTCAGTTGGGG
GCGTAGGGTCGCCGACATGACACAAGGGGTTGTGACCGGGGTGGACACGTACGCGGGTGCTTACGACCGT
CAGTCGCGCGAGCGCGACTAGTCGAGAAGGATCCTTTGTCGACGAAGTTCCTATTCCGAAGTTCCTATTC
TTCAAAAGGTATAGGAACTTCGCTAGCGATTATTCAGGTGGCACTTTTCGGGGAAATGTGCGCGGAACCC
CTATTTGTTTATTTTTCTAAATACATTCAAATATGTATCCGCTCATGAGACAATAACCCTGATAAATGCT
TCAATAATATTGAAAAAGGAAGAGTCCTGAGGCGGAAAGAACCAGCTGTGGAATGTGTGTCAGTTAGGGT
GTGGAAAGTCCCCAGGCTCCCCAGCAGGCAGAAGTATGCAAAGCATGCATCTCAATTAGTCAGCAACCAG
GTGTGGAAAGTCCCCAGGCTCCCCAGCAGGCAGAAGTATGCAAAGCATGCATCTCAATTAGTCAGCAACC
ATAGTCCCGCCCCTAACTCCGCCCATCCCGCCCCTAACTCCGCCCAGTTCCGCCCATTCTCCGCCCCATG
GCTGACTAATTTTTTTTATTTATGCAGAGGCCGAGGCCGCCTCGGCCTCTGAGCTATTCCAGAAGTAGTG
AGGAGGCTTTTTTGGAGGCCTAGGCTTTTGCAAAGATCGATCAAGAGACAGGATGAGGATCGTTTCGCAT
GATTGAACAAGATGGATTGCACGCAGGTTCTCCGGCCGCTTGGGTGGAGAGGCTATTCGGCTATGACTGG
GCACAACAGACAATCGGCTGCTCTGATGCCGCCGTGTTCCGGCTGTCAGCGCAGGGGCGCCCGGTTCTTT
TTGTCAAGACCGACCTGTCCGGTGCCCTGAATGAACTGCAAGACGAGGCAGCGCGGCTATCGTGGCTGGC
CACGACGGGCGTTCCTTGCGCAGCTGTGCTCGACGTTGTCACTGAAGCGGGAAGGGACTGGCTGCTATTG
GGCGAAGTGCCGGGGCAGGATCTCCTGTCATCTCACCTTGCTCCTGCCGAGAAAGTATCCATCATGGCTG
ATGCAATGCGGCGGCTGCATACGCTTGATCCGGCTACCTGCCCATTCGACCACCAAGCGAAACATCGCAT
CGAGCGAGCACGTACTCGGATGGAAGCCGGTCTTGTCGATCAGGATGATCTGGACGAAGAGCATCAGGGG
CTCGCGCCAGCCGAACTGTTCGCCAGGCTCAAGGCGAGCATGCCCGACGGCGAGGATCTCGTCGTGACCC
ATGGCGATGCCTGCTTGCCGAATATCATGGTGGAAAATGGCCGCTTTTCTGGATTCATCGACTGTGGCCG
GCTGGGTGTGGCGGACCGCTATCAGGACATAGCGTTGGCTACCCGTGATATTGCTGAAGAGCTTGGCGGC
GAATGGGCTGACCGCTTCCTCGTGCTTTACGGTATCGCCGCTCCCGATTCGCAGCGCATCGCCTTCTATC
GCCTTCTTGACGAGTTCTTCTGAGCGGGACTCTGGGGTTCGAAATGACCGACCAAGCGACGCCCAACCTG
CCATCACGAGATTTCGATTCCACCGCCGCCTTCTATGAAAGGTTGGGCTTCGGAATCGTTTTCCGGGACG
CCGGCTGGATGATCCTCCAGCGCGGGGATCTCATGCTGGAGTTCTTCGCCCACCCTAGGGGGAGGCTAAC
TGAAACACGGAAGGAGACAATACCGGAAGGAACCCGCGCTATGACGGCAATAAAAAGACAGAATAAAACG
CACGGTGTTGGGTCGTTTGTTCATAAACGCGGGGTTCGGTCCCAGGGCTGGCACTCTGTCGATACCCCAC
CGAGACCCCATTGGGGCCAATACGCCCGCGTTTCTTCCTTTTCCCCACCCCACCCCCCAAGTTCGGGTGA
AGGCCCAGGGCTCGCAGCCAACGTCGGGGCGGCAGGCCCTGCCATAGCCTCAGGTTACTCAGGATCATCT
CTAGCCTGCAGGTGTGCCACCATGCCTGGCCCAGTTTCTTGCTTTGTATTATAAACTTTATAGCTGGTAA
GACTCTGGACCCACACGTGTTTGATTTGTCTCTTCTCTCCTGAGACATTTTTTCCCAGTAACATTTCCTG
AATTTTGTATTTTATTGTCTCTGCATCTGTGCTGAGACATAACATCTTCTGTTTCTTCTATTTGCCATGA
ACTGGGAGTTAAGTCTAAGAATTTGATTAAAGCTGAAGTTGAGTTTGAAATCAAACCTCTACATGTAGCG
TTTTGTATTTCCCACTGTGATACATCAACCAGCACATGGTTCTTGGAGGTCTTTGCTTTGTGGTATAAAG
TTGGCCCAGTGTGTTTAAATGTTGTCCTCTTTAAGGAGGTAGCTAGGTAAGATCACACGCCGGTTACCTA
CCTCCCTACTGATGCACTAACTGGTGTGTCTAGCCTAGCCTAAGGCCCTAGGGTACCATGCATCCCATAA
TAGATTATGTGAGGCCCAACACATTTGTAGATAACAGCATCAGGTCATAGTGTCATAAGGTTGGACACCC
CTGGCAGAGTTTCATGCACCACACTATCTTCAAAAGAGCTAAAGAAGTAAGGTGGAAAAAACAAACATCA
TAGTGTTCTGATTTTACTGTAACAGGAAAAGACTCACTGAAAAGATGCCAAGGCCCAGATTTCCCCTCCC
ACAATTCCAAGCTTCATGGAGAATGATACCTCCACTTTGGGGATGGAGAAGGGATTAAATCCTGACCACA
GACTTGAAGCAGTAAGAACTTATCACCGTGATGTCAGTTCTGGGTGGAACCCTATGCATCCCGTGGCCCT
GTACCTGCAGATGCTGCTGCTGGACCTGTGATAGATGGCCAGTACTACAGTTAGGAATCTTTCCGACAAC
TGCAGCTTTTAGAATGGAAAGCAAAACTCCACCTACTGGATGGCACAACATGAAAGCAAGGACTGTGCCT
TGCAGCTCAGGGCCAGCCTTAGTACTAGTCTCTGAGGGACCGTTGCTACCACCGGTTCCCAACCTGTAGC
AGCACAACTATCCTGGACCAGGGTTCACGGATGGAGCTCAAGACCTTGACATCTGTCACAGTTATGCTCT
GCACCATGAGGAAGTTGTCTCAGTTTGCCTTACTGCCACAGCACCGGCTGTGGGCTCAGCATTGTGACAC
TCAGAGCCACAGTTCTGGAGCAGGAACTAGGGCAGGTCCCTCTGGTGATTCTTTCTACAGTTCACGACCA
GAGGCTGTTGGCTTTGGAAGGCACCTGGAGGTCTGTGCAAGCCCCGGACAGAGGCTTGTGTAGATGAAGG
ACCCTTTATAAAAAGCTCCCTAATTGAGTCTTGAAAAACTCACCCGCTGAGGATTTAGGAGAAACCTAAG
CTTGGATCGCCTCCTAACACTGCCACAGGTAACCTGAATTTTGGTGCCATATAGTGTTAGAAACTATAGG
CTGAGAGAGAGAAAAAAAAAACATTCTTTTTTCAATTTCTGAAAACAAACAAAACCAAAACAAGCCATAT
TATGAAGACCGGAATAAATACCTAATCCTTTGTCCTCGAATGACATCACACATCAATAAGAACCAAGGAT
GTTTAAGGAACTATGACCTCATCTGACAGTATAAATATAAAATGCCAGAAACCGTCAAGATAGTAACCAG
TGTGGGTGGATGCTCATATGTGTACTGTATTAGTTACTTTTTCATTGTTGTGATAAAATACCACGACTAA
AGCCTGACTTATAGGAGAAGGAATTTGTCCTGTGTTTTCAGAGTGATAAGACTCCATCATGGCAGGGACG
CATGGAAGCCAGCAACAGGTATGATGCTGGGGCAGCAAGCTGAGAGCTCACATCCACCACTGAAGGCACA
AAACAGCAAGTGTGAGCTGGAAGTGGTGTGAGGCTATATACTAGCAAAGGCTGCCCTACTGATACGCTGT
CTCCAGGAGGACTGCGTTCCCCAAGCTTCTCTGATCATCACAACCAACTGAGGACTAAATGTTCAAATAC
CTGGGTCAGTGGGGATCATTTCTCATTCAAACTTCCACAGATAATTAAAAGCAAATAAATGAACCAGGTT
TAAGGAAACTTACTGAATTCCAATAGAAAATATAGAAATAAATCAATACTTTAGTAGATATAATTGACTG
AGACATGGGGGCAAATTTTAAAAAGTTGAAATTCTTGATAATGAAGGTATACTAAACAAAATAAAATTGC
ATTAGGGAAGCATTGATGTTAGAGTAAATCAAGCAGAAGAGAGAATGAGTGAATTCCAAGATAGGCCATT
TGAAAATGCACAGAAGAGAAAAAGAATTAAGAGGAAGAAATGTACTCATGGTAACCTTGGAGCAACAGTG
AAAGGGTAAGTAGGTTAGTGGGGATATGGACGGGACTTGAGAACACCAAAGGAGTTAATCGATGCAACTA
CGTTATGATCAACCACAGTCAGGTTCCAGGTTCTGCAGTAAACTGAATCTCCAGTTTTCACGCTATGTAG
ATCCATCTCCATGAATCTGGCCTGGCCTTGTGACTTTCTGGTAACTGATTAGTTGAAAGTTGCAAATATA
ATTGTTTAACTTCTTATGCTAGAATTCAAGAAGCCTTGCAACTATTACCCTGGTCCTTTGGAGCGATGTC
CCTGACAAGTGTGTCCAGTTGAAATGCAGCATCCTTACAGAGTCTGACTGAGATTGTCCAACAACCTTCA
GAGCCTAAGACAGCCTCTTGGAAACTATTCAATTGTTCTGGCCATCCCAGCCCCTAGATGCCAGAGTAGA
GAAGTCACCTTGGATGTTAAACAAACTGGTATTGGAGGTTGGGGATAAACTCAGTAGTACAGAGCTTGCC
TGGCACGCTCAAGTACCTAGGTTCAAACTCTGGCAATGCCAAAAAAGAAAAAAGTTGATAGCAAACTCTC
AGATGATTCAGGTTCTAGTTAGCGTTTGAATGGAATTGTATGAGATGGTCTCCTGAGCCCTCTCAATCCC
TGAGAGAGAATTTTTTTGTAAGTCAATATATTATGCAATAATTTGTTATACAGTTGTACTGGCTAATTTG
GGTCAAGCTGGAGTTATCACAGAGAAAGGAGCTTCAGTTGGGGAAATGCCTCCATGAGATCCAACTGTAA
GGCATTTTCTCAATTAGTGATCAAGGGGGAAAGGCCCCTTGTGGGTAGGACCATCTCTGGGCTGGTAGTC
TTGGTTCTATAAGAGAGCAGGCTGAGCAAGCCAGGTGAGGCAAGCCAGTAAGGAACATCCCTCCATGGCC
TCTGTATCAGCTCCTGCTCCTGACCTGCTTGAGTTCCAGTCCTGACTTCCTTTGGTGATGAACAGCAATG
TGGAAAGTGTAAGCTGAATAAACCCTTTCCTCCCCAATTTGCTTAGTGGTCATGATGTTTTGTCCAGGAA
TAGAAACCCTGACTAAGACAATAGTAATAGGTAACAAGAAGAGAGCTGTGAACTCGTCATGTAGTTAAGA
TAAGTGTTTGCTAGATTTCCTATTGCATAGTTCCTATTTTCTCTTTATATTTGGAAAAAAATTGTGGTAA
CATACCTTGGACACTTATTGTTGTTCTCCCCCCTGACCTGCACTCAATGCTGAATTCTCAGCCAAACTCT
AGTGATGTCCTCCCCATTCAAAAGCTTCAACCTTCTAGTCTTTATTTAAAAAAATGTTATTATTACATTT
ATTTATTCTGTGGTGTGTGTGTGTGAGAGAGAGGATGGGAGCAGGTGTGTGTGTGTGTGTGTCGGTGTGT
TTGTTAAATCAGAACATGAGTGTGTGTGTAAGACAGAGACGGGGTGAGTGTGTGTGTGTGTGTATGGGAG
CAGGTGTGTGTGTGTGTGTGGGTCAGTGGATAAGTTGTGGAAGTCAGTTCTTTCCTTCCCTTACTCGGAT
CTCAGGGATCAAACGCAAGTCCTCAGGTTGCCAGGTACATGTCACCTGTCTTTGCTTTATTATTATTTAG
TTCTGGCTTTTGAGCCTAAGTGTTATGTTACATAGGTTGACCTTGAATTAGCTATGCACTGAGCTCCTGA
TCCTCCTGCCTATATCTTCCAAGTAATGGTTACAGGAATGGGCCACTGGACCTAGCAAGTGAACCTACCT
GGTCACTCCAAAAATGCACAGCAAAGAATATACGTTTAAAAATAGGTTCATTTTAGGAAGTTTGTCCACA
TTTTAAATGACAGTTCTGTTAAAGTATACTGTGTTTTGTCCTTTGTTAAATGTGACTTTTAAAAGCAATT
CACCTTAATAGCCTGGGCGACTACAGTGCTCACTGTATAAATGCTAGTGTGTTTTTGGTGCTGAAACAGA
AAGGTGGCTCTAGAAAGCTGGAGTTCCTCATCTTTAAGTTCCAGACTGAGATATCTAGAACTTCTTCAAA
AATCCAGGGAAAGGAAAGCGATGGAAGTGAAAATAAAAACAAGAACATGCTTTACATATATTTGATTGTG
ATCCCTTTGGCGGGTACTAGGAAAACCACGGATGGAATTTTCCTTCTAGAAAGAGGTGAGGAGCAGGCAG
AATGTGAACATCTACTTAATGAGCTGAACTGGCCGGTGCCCTCAGAATTGTAAACAGGTACACCACAAAT
CCAGGCCTTGGCAGACAGACCAAGTCTTCCTCTCTTCGGTTTTCTTTTTACAGACTGGCTTTCTTGACAA
CTTCAAGATGGAGTCTCATCCTTGCCCTTTTTATGGAGAGGAGAAGCATTGCTTCTAGTTGGTTTTAGTA
GAGGAGTGAAGTGCATTTCTCAGATACAAAGAGAGCACTTGAGACGTTCGGACTCAGAATGGCCAAGCCT
GGCACTTTGGGAGGTCAAGAGGAGGCTGGAACGGCTGGGAGAGAAAGCAATTAGATGTTCCACCCCTTTG
GTTTTTCTCCAGACAGGGTTTCTCTGTGTAGCCCTGACTGTCCTGAAGTTTGCTCTGTAGACCAGGCTGG
CCTCCACCCAGGGATTTGCCTGCCTCTGCCTCCCCGAGCCCCAGATTTTTATTTTTATTTATATATATAT
TAACTTTTGAATGAACACAATGGAATTGATGAGCCCTTGGAGAGTGAAACGGGATGTCGTGCGTGGCAGC
CCCGGGGATCAGCTCACTCCCACAGGCCTCACAGGCCATGGAGCCAAGAGGCCTCCCTGCCTCGGCCTCG
GCCTCGGCCTCAACAAAGGTGGAGAACGCGCAGGCCGTCCGTCCATGGGGCGGGAAGTCGCGCGCCGCGG
CCGCTGATTGGCTGGCGGGCCCGGTCGCCTGATGCTATTTGTTGTCCCCGCGCCAATGACGCAGTCGGCG
TCCGGCGTCCACCCGCACGTGCAGCCGTTTAAGCCGCGTCGGCCGGCCGCGAGGAGCCCGGGGAGCCTGG
AGCGGAGAGTTAACCGCCACCATGGATACCTACGCCGGAGCCTACGACAGACAGAGCCGGGAGAGAGAGA
ACAGCAGCGCCGCCAGCCCCGCCACCCAGAGAAGCGCCAACGAGGATAAGGCCGCCGATCTGCAGAGAGA
GGTGGAGAGGGACGGCGGCAGATTCAGATTTGTGGGCCACTTCAGCGAGGCCCCTGGCACCAGCGCCTTC
GGCACCGCCGAGAGACCCGAGTTCGAGAGAATCCTGAACGAGTGTAGGGCCGGCAGGCTGAACATGATCA
TCGTGTACGACGTGTCCCGGTTCAGCAGGCTGAAGGTGATGGACGCCATCCCTATCGTGTCCGAGCTGCT
GGCCCTGGGCGTGACCATCGTGTCCACCCAGGAAGGCGTCTTTAGACAGGGCAACGTGATGGACCTGATC
CACCTGATCATGAGGCTGGACGCCAGCCACAAGGAGAGCAGCCTGAAGAGCGCCAAGATCCTGGACACCA
AGAACCTGCAGAGGGAGCTGGGCGGCTATGTGGGCGGCAAGGCCCCCTACGGCTTCGAGCTGGTGTCCGA
GACCAAGGAGATCACCCGGAACGGCAGGATGGTGAACGTGGTGATCAACAAGCTGGCCCACAGCACCACC
CCCCTGACCGGCCCCTTCGAGTTTGAGCCCGACGTGATCAGGTGGTGGTGGCGGGAGATCAAGACCCACA
AGCACCTGCCTTTCAAGCCCGGCAGCCAGGCCGCCATCCACCCCGGCAGCATCACCGGCCTGTGTAAGAG
AATGGACGCCGACGCCGTGCCCACCAGAGGCGAGACCATCGGCAAGAAAACCGCCAGCAGCGCCTGGGAC
CCCGCCACCGTGATGAGAATCCTGAGGGACCCTAGGATCGCCGGCTTCGCCGCCGAGGTGATCTACAAGA
AGAAGCCCGACGGCACCCCCACCACCAAGATCGAGGGCTACAGAATCCAGAGAGACCCCATCACCCTGAG
ACCTGTGGAGCTGGACTGTGGCCCTATCATCGAGCCTGCCGAGTGGTACGAGCTGCAGGCCTGGCTGGAC
GGCAGAGGCAGAGGCAAGGGCCTGAGCAGAGGCCAGGCCATCCTGAGCGCCATGGACAAGCTGTACTGTG
AGTGTGGCGCCGTGATGACCAGCAAGAGAGGCGAGGAGAGCATCAAGGACAGCTACCGGTGCCGGAGAAG
AAAGGTGGTGGACCCCAGCGCCCCTGGCCAGCACGAGGGCACCTGTAATGTGAGCATGGCCGCCCTGGAC
AAGTTCGTGGCCGAGCGGATCTTCAACAAGATCCGGCACGCCGAGGGCGACGAGGAGACCCTGGCCCTGC
TGTGGGAGGCCGCCAGAAGATTCGGCAAGCTGACCGAGGCCCCCGAGAAGAGCGGCGAGAGGGCCAACCT
GGTGGCCGAGAGAGCCGACGCCCTGAACGCCCTGGAGGAGCTGTACGAGGACAGAGCCGCCGGAGCCTAT
GACGGCCCTGTGGGCAGGAAGCACTTCAGAAAGCAGCAGGCCGCCCTGACCCTGAGACAGCAGGGCGCCG
AGGAAAGACTGGCCGAGCTGGAGGCCGCCGAGGCCCCTAAGCTGCCCCTGGATCAGTGGTTCCCCGAGGA
TGCCGACGCCGACCCCACCGGCCCCAAGTCCTGGTGGGGCAGAGCCAGCGTGGACGACAAGAGGGTGTTC
GTGGGCCTGTTCGTGGATAAGATCGTGGTGACCAAGAGCACCACCGGCAGGGGCCAGGGCACCCCCATCG
AGAAGAGAGCCAGCATCACCTGGGCCAAGCCTCCCACCGACGACGACGAGGATGACGCCCAGGACGGCAC
CGAGGACGTGGCCGCCCCTAAGAAAAAGCGGAAAGTGTGATAGATCTAGAGCTCGCTGATCAGCCTCGAC
TGTGCCTTCTAGTTGCCAGCCATCTGTTGTTTGCCCCTCCCCCGTGCCTTCCTTGACCCTGGAAGGTGCC
ACTCCCACTGTCCTTTCCTAATAAAATGAGGAAATTGCATCGCATTGTCTGAGTAGGTGTCATTCTATTC
TGGGGGGTGGGGTGGGGCAGGACAGCAAGGGGGAGGATTGGGAAGACAATAGCAGGCATGCTGGGGATGC
GGTGGGCTCTATGGACGTCCTAGAGAAGTTCCTATTCCGAAGTTCCTATTCTTCAAAAGGTATAGGAACT
TCGCGGCCGCCTAGTAAGGGGCGCGCCCATCATGCTCTCACTGCCTCCTCAGCTTCAAGAGGAATCTGGA
AAAAGCAGTCCCACTGGTCAGGAAAGGAACACTAGTGCACTTATCCTGGGTGTCTGCTGAGCCAACAGTG
GTAGTAAGGTAAGGGCAGGATGTGTCAAACTGCCAATAGAGAACTACTTACTCTTCAGGCTGAAGCTGAT
GGAACAGGTAACAAAGGCAAACACTAATCATGATCAGCAAGATGAAGCAGAAAGGGAACAAGGGGATATT
AAATGTGTATAGACACGCTAGAGAGATGGCTCAGCAGTTAAGAGAACTAGCTGGTCTTTCAGAGGTCCTG
AGATCAATTTTAGACACCCACATGGTGGCTCATGACCATCTATCTATAAATGGATCTGATTTTCATGTCT
GGCAGTGTACAGAAGCTAACTGAAGAAAGGTGGAAGACCCACAAGAGTTCAAGATAAGCCCTATATAGTG
AAGTTCAAGGCAAGCTTTTTCTACCTGAAACTTAGTCTCAAAAAAAAATGAATACGTAAACAGTCTTCCA
GGGGATAAGAACCTTACAGAAAAAGCAGAAATGCCTGGGGCACTGGATTACCGATGTAATCAAATTCAGT
CCTTGAATTGAACACAGGATTGCCTAGAGCAAGGCCAGCCAGAGATTCATCTCAGAGGGAGAAAGGTGTC
TTTGGAGCAATTTTGTGGTAATCTAGTATGTATCACATAAGTTTAGACGCATTTGGGACTGGAAAGATGT
GAACAAAGCACCCTATGGCTCACATCTGTCATTAACTCTAGTTCCAGTGCACCTGACACCGTCTTCTGGC
CTCTGCAGTGACCAAGCACATGGGTAGTATGTAGACATATACATAAGCAAAACACACATCATTAAAAAGT
GACATTTCCCAAAGGAAGCTGAAGAACCAGTTCTTGAGAAGATAGTAGAAATCAGAAGGGGAAATAGTAG
ACATACAGAGGGACTGACCAGGTTGTGTCACCTTTATAGGCTAGGCTAATGGATGATCGACACTAGCGCT
CTTTGTGAAGGACACACAAATGAGACATAGTTTATAGGACTAAACACACTTCTAAGCAATTTAATGAGAC
TTAAGACCCTGTCTCTAGCAAATACTCTGGATGATATTCAGCTCAAGGCTCTTGTCAGACATGTTTCCAT
TTTCAAGGTGAGCTAACTGGCCAAAACTGCCAACAACCTGTAGTGAATAGAGAAGATGAGAAAATCTGGA
TTCTCAAATGACCTAATGAAAGCCACTGGAGCGCCATATGGTTTCTGTGAAAATGCCTTTTCAATCATTA
ACCTCTTAAATGAGTGTTAGCATCCTAACTAATGAGTGGTGCAGAATAGTGGGTCTGCTTAGCTTAACTA
AGGCCAAGAAAACAAAACAGGAAATTCATTCCATGTCATGAGACTCATACTACGAGGTTCCCTTAGACCT
CAGGAGAAAAAGTCTTTGGCTGTAAGAACACACCTCAGTGGATGTGGTAGACTATGCCTTTACTCTTTTT
TTTTTTTTTTTTTTTTTTTGGGTTTTTTCGAGACAGGGTTTCTCTGTGTAGCCTTGGCTGTCCTGGAACT
CACTTTGTTGACCAGGCTGGCCTCGAACTCAGAGATCCGCCTGCCTCTGCCTCTCAAGTGCTAGAATTAA
AAGTGTGCGCCACCACTCCCAGCTATATAGACTATGCCTTTAATCAGGACACTTGGGAGGCAGGGGGATC
TCAAATTCAATTCCAGACAGATGACTGACAAACACACACATACACCATTCGTCTTTTCTTTTTTTCTTTT
TTCTTTTGAAAACAGGTTTCTCTATGCAGCCCTGGCTTTCCTAGAATTCAATCTATAGACCCAGCTGGCC
TCAAACACAGAACCTCTTGCCTCTGCCTCCTCAACACTATGACTAAAGGTGTGAACCACCACCACCACCA
CCCACCTGGCCAAAGAATGAATTGAGTGAATAAGTACGAGTGCAACTCTCCAGCAGCCTGAGGCAAGAAA
GCTTAACAGTTGAACCTGAGACCCTACTTCGTTTGTGTTGTACATATCTTCTCATAATGAACTAGGCAGC
CTAGTCTCTCTACCAAATACACCATGCACTTACACCTCCTCAAACCAACTGCAACAGCTACACACATTTC
CATGGCTTGCCTGTAATAATAAATTCACAAACTTCCTCTAAGTAACTTTTAGTGGAAATCTACCAGGTTA
TGCCTATTTGTGATTGGGTGCACAGATGACTAGATGAGATGTAATTTGGGAAGTGACATGCAATAGGAAA
AATGAATATATAACCTATAAATAGAAAACACCAAGGCAAGCGTGGTGACTCACACCTTTAATTAGCACTT
GGGAGGCAGAAGTCGCATCATCTCTTAGGTCAAGGCCAATCTAGTTCCAGACCAGCAAGGACAACAGAAA
CCTTGCCTTGATATAAACATTTTAAAACTTTAAAAATAGAGAAGCCCAAACTCTGCTCATTGGTAATCTA
CCCTTCCTTTCTTTAGACACCTTGAGAAGCTAGGCTACATAGCTTTGGGTCCTTACGTACCCCCACTCAC
TCAGCCTGCAGTCAATCTCTGATAGTGTTTCCTGCCATAAGCTACACTACTGTTTTGCTCCAAACCTTAC
TTCTAGTACAAATCCATGTGAGGTCTTCGTTTCAATTTGGGGGGGAAGAGGCCAGAACACTTGCCGCAGA
TCCCAACAACGGGCAGCACATTCCCAGCTAGTGTATCTGATACAAACTCTATCTTCATTCAGAACCATCA
AGTCTAAGCCCCAAGAGCAAAGGTAAATTCATGTATGTTTGGCTGGAGAAAGCATTTCAAGTCAAGGTGA
GCCTTGAACTCCTAACACTCTTGCCTCTACCTTCCAAATGCCAATATAGGTATTTGTCACACCAGCTTCT
CAAATCCTGTTGGGCTAGCAACTGGGTCGACGGTATCGATAAGCTTGATATCGAATTCTACCGGGTAGGG
GAGGCGCTTTTCCAAGGCAGTCTGAGCATGCGCTTAGCAGCCCCGCTGGCACTTGGCGCTACACAAGTGG
CCTYTGGCCTCGCACACATTCCACATCCACCGGTAGGCGCCAACCGGCTCCGTTCTTTGGTGGCCCCTTC
GCGCCACCTTCTWCTCCTCCCCTAGTCAGGAAGTTCCCCCCCGCCCCGCAGCTCGCGTCGTSAGGACGTG
ACAAATGGAAGTAGCACGTCTCACTAGTCTCGTCAGATGGACAGCACCGCTGAGCAATGGAAGCGGGTAG
GCCTTTGGGGCAGCGGCCAATAGCAGCTTTGCTCCTTCGCTTTCTGGGCTCAGAGGCTGGGAAGGGGTGG
GTCCGGGGGCGGGCTCAGGGGCGGGCTCAGGGGCGGGGCGGGCGCCCGAAGGTCCTCCGGAGGCCCGGCA
TTCTGCACGCTTCAAAAGCGCACGTCTGCCGCGCTGTTCTCCTCTTCCTCATCTCCGGGCCTTTCGACCT
GCAGGTCCTCGCCATGGATCCTGATGATGTTGTTATTCTTCTAATCTTTTGTATGGAAAACTTTTCTTCG
TACCACGGGACTAAACCTGGTTATGTAGATTCCATTCAAAAAGGTATACAAAAGCCAAAATCTGGTACAC
AAGGAAATTATGACGATGATTGGAAAGGGTTTTATAGTACCGACAATAAATACGACGCTGCGGGATACTC
TGTAGATAATGAAAACCCGCTCTCTGGAAAAGCTGGAGGCGTGGTCAAAGTGACGTATCCAGGACTGACG
AAGGTTCTCGCACTAAAAGTGGATAATGCCGAAACTATTAAGAAAGAGTTAGGTTTAAGTCTCACTGAAC
CGTTGATGGAGCAAGTCGGAACGGAAGAGTTTATCAAAAGGTTCGGTGATGGTGCTTCGCGTGTAGTGCT
CAGCCTTCCCTTCGCTGAGGGGAGTTCTAGCGTTGAATATATTAATAACTGGGAACAGGCGAAAGCGTTA
AGCGTAGAACTTGAGATTAATTTTGAAACCCGTGGAAAACGTGGCCAAGATGCGATGTATGAGTATATGG
CTCAAGCCTGTGCAGGAAATCGTGTCAGGCGATCTCTTTGTGAAGGAACCTTACTTCTGTGGTGTGACAT
AATTGGACAAACTACCTACAGAGATTTAAAGCTCTAAGGTAAATATAAAATTTTTAAGTGTATAATGTGT
TAAACTACTGATTCTAATTGTTTGTGTATTTTAGATTCCAACCTATGGAACTGATGAATGGGAGCAGTGG
TGGAATGCAGATCCTAGAGCTCGCTGATCAGCCTCGACTGTGCCTTCTAGTTGCCAGCCATCTGTTGTTT
GCCCCTCCCCCGTGCCTTCCTTGACCCTGGAAGGTGCCACTCCCACTGTCCTTTCCTAATAAAATGAGGA
AATTGCATCGCATTGTCTGAGTAGGTGTCATTCTATTCTGGGGGGTGGGGTGGGGCAGGACAGCAAGGGG
GAGGATTGGGAAGACAATAGCAGGCATGCTGGGGATGCGGTGGGCTCTATGGCTTCTGAGGCGGAAAGAA
CCAGCTGGGGCTCGACCTCGAGGGGGGGCCCGGTACCCAGCTTTTGTTCCCTTTAGTGAGGGTTAATTGC
GCGCTTGGCGTAATCATGGTCATAGCTGTTTCCTGTGTGAAATTGTTATCCGCTCACAATTCCACACAAC
ATACGAGCCGGAAGCATAAAGTGTAAAGCCTGGGGTGCCTAATGAGTGAGCTAACTCACATTAATTGCGT
TGCGCTCACTGCCCGCTTTCCAGTCGGGAAACCTGTCGTGCCAGCTGCATTAATGAATCGGCCAACGCGC
GGGGAGAGGCGGTTTGCGTATTGGGCGCTCTTCCGCTTCCTCGCTCACTGACTCGCTGCGCTCGGTCGTT
CGGCTGCGGCGAGCGGTATCAGCTCACTCAAAGGCGGTAATACGGTTATCCACAGAATCAGGGGATAACG
CAGGAAAGAACATGTGAGCAAAAGGCCAGCAAAAGGCCAGGAACCGTAAAAAGGCCGCGTTGCTGGCGTT
TTTCCATAGGCTCCGCCCCCCTGACGAGCATCACAAAAATCGACGCTCAAGTCAGAGGTGGCGAAACCCG
ACAGGACTATAAAGATACCAGGCGTTTCCCCCTGGAAGCTCCCTCGTGCGCTCTCCTGTTCCGACCCTGC
CGCTTACCGGATACCTGTCCGCCTTTCTCCCTTCGGGAAGCGTGGCGCTTTCTCATAGCTCACGCTGTAG
GTATCTCAGTTCGGTGTAGGTCGTTCGCTCCAAGCTGGGCTGTGTGCACGAACCCCCCGTTCAGCCCGAC
CGCTGCGCCTTATCCGGTAACTATCGTCTTGAGTCCAACCCGGTAAGACACGACTTATCGCCACTGGCAG
CAGCCACTGGTAACAGGATTAGCAGAGCGAGGTATGTAGGCGGTGCTACAGAGTTCTTGAAGTGGTGGCC
TAACTACGGCTACACTAGAAGGACAGTATTTGGTATCTGCGCTCTGCTGAAGCCAGTTACCTTCGGAAAA
AGAGTTGGTAGCTCTTGATCCGGCAAACAAACCACCGCTGGTAGCGGTGGTTTTTTTGTTTGCAAGCAGC
AGATTACGCGCAGAAAAAAAGGATCTCAAGAAGATCCTTTGATCTTTTCTACGGGGTCTGACGCTCAGTG
GAACGAAAACTCACGTTAAGGGATTTTGGTCATGAGATTATCAAAAAGGATCTTCACCTAGATCCTTTTA
AATTAAAAATGAAGTTTTAAATCAATCTAAAGTATATATGAGTAAACTTGGTCTGACAGTTACCAATGCT
TAATCAGTGAGGCACCTATCTCAGCGATCTGTCTATTTCGTTCATCCATAGTTGCCTGACTCCCCGTCGT
GTAGATAACTACGATACGGGAGGGCTTACCATCTGGCCCCAGTGCTGCAATGATACCGCGAGACCCACGC
TCACCGGCTCCAGATTTATCAGCAATAAACCAGCCAGCCGGAAGGGCCGAGCGCAGAAGTGGTCCTGCAA
CTTTATCCGCCTCCATCCAGTCTATTAATTGTTGCCGGGAAGCTAGAGTAAGTAGTTCGCCAGTTAATAG
TTTGCGCAACGTTGTTGCCATTGCTACAGGCATCGTGGTGTCACGCTCGTCGTTTGGTATGGCTTCATTC
AGCTCCGGTTCCCAACGATCAAGGCGAGTTACATGATCCCCCATGTTGTGCAAAAAAGCGGTTAGCTCCT
TCGGTCCTCCGATCGTTGTCAGAAGTAAGTTGGCCGCAGTGTTATCACTCATGGTTATGGCAGCACTGCA
TAATTCTCTTACTGTCATGCCATCCGTAAGATGCTTTTCTGTGACTGGTGAGTACTCAACCAAGTCATTC
TGAGAATAGTGTATGCGGCGACCGAGTTGCTCTTGCCCGGCGTCAATACGGGATAATACCGCGCCACATA
GCAGAACTTTAAAAGTGCTCATCATTGGAAAACGTTCTTCGGGGCGAAAACTCTCAAGGATCTTACCGCT
GTTGAGATCCAGTTCGATGTAACCCACTCGTGCACCCAACTGATCTTCAGCATCTTTTACTTTCACCAGC
GTTTCTGGGTGAGCAAAAACAGGAAGGCAAAATGCCGCAAAAAAGGGAATAAGGGCGACACGGAAATGTT
GAATACTCATACTCTTCCTTTTTCAATATTATTGAAGCATTTATCAGGGTTATTGTCTCATGAGCGGATA
CATATTTGAATGTATTTAGAAAAATAAACAAATAGGGGTTCCGCGCACATTTCCCCGAAAAGTGCCACCT
AAATTGTAAGCGTTAATATTTTGTTAAAATTCGCGTTAAATTTTTGTTAAATCAGCTCATTTTTTAACCA
ATAGGCCGAAATCGGCAAAATCCCTTATAAATCAAAAGAATAGACCGAGATAGGGT
[37 nt withheld, positions 21757-21793]
AAAGAACGTGGACTCCAACGTCAAAGG
[49 nt withheld, positions 21821-21869]
T
[91 nt withheld, positions 21871-21961]
G
[124 nt withheld, positions 21963-22086]
CCCATTCGCCATTCAGGCTGCGCAACTGTTGGGAAGGGCGATCGGTGCGGGCCTCTTCGCTATTACGCCA
GCTGGCGAAAGGGGGATGTGCTGCAAGGCGATTAAGTTGGGTAACGCCAGGGTTTTCCCAGTCACGACGT
TGTAAAACGACGGCCAGTGAGCGCGCGTAATACGACTCACTATAGGGCGAATTGGAGCTCCA
