>Addgene plasmid #52545 | pBT312_pH11-U-attP-FRT5-pSV40-Neo-pA-pVasa-PhiC31o-pA-FRT5 | addgene partial sequence | sequence record 94432 | M13pUC-Fwd 5'-CCCAGTCACGACGTTGTAAAACG-3'
CTTCAGGACTCCATATGAAACCCTGCACTAAATATCCCAAAGGCTCTTGCTTTAGAGAAACTCCAGAAGG
AATTTTGTTCATGAGTTAGGCCCTGNCTCATCCTTTATAAAATTCATTATAAAATTATATAATTTCATTA
TAAAATAAACAAGAACAAAGGATCCTTAATGGTAAGTTCTAGTAAGGTGTACGATAATTGAGTTTTCATG
TATGTAATTTTAAAAGAAAAATACA
