>Addgene plasmid #52545 | pBT312_pH11-U-attP-FRT5-pSV40-Neo-pA-pVasa-PhiC31o-pA-FRT5 | addgene partial sequence | sequence record 94439 | M13pUC-Rev 5'-AGCGGATAACAATTTCACACAGG-3'
AGCTGGTTCTTTCCGCCTCAGAAGCCATAGAGCCCACCGCATCCCCAGCATGCCTGCTATTGTCTTCCCA
ATCCTCCCCCTTGCTGTCCTGCCCCACCCCACCCCCCAGAATAGAATGACACCTACTCAGACAATGCGAT
GCAATTTCCTCATTTTATTAGGAAAGGACAGTGGGAGTGGCACCTTCCAGGGTCAAGGAAGGCACGGGGG
AGGGGCAAACAACAGATGGCTGGCAACTAGAAGGCACAGTCGAGGCTGATCAGCGAGCTCTAGGATCTGC
ATTCCACCACTGCTCCCATTCATCAGTTCCATAGGTTGGAATCTAAAATACACAAACAATTAGAATCACT
AGTTTAACACATTATACACTTAAAAATTTTATATTTACCT
