>Addgene plasmid #52545 | pBT312_pH11-U-attP-FRT5-pSV40-Neo-pA-pVasa-PhiC31o-pA-FRT5 | addgene partial sequence | sequence record 94458 | pBABE3 5'-ACCCTAACTGACACACATTCC-3'
TAAACAAACTAGGGGTTCCGCGCACATTTCCCCGAAAAGTGCCACCTGAATAATCGTCTAGCGAAGTTCC
TATACCTTTTGAAGAATAGGAACTTCGGAATAGGAACTTCGTCGACAAAGGATCCTTCTCGACTAGTCGC
GCTAGCGCGA
